Addgene plasmid #241179: FRT-acrymCherry-FRT
Purpose: Middle entry vector for mini-Golden subcloning platform; acry-mCherry
Depositing lab: Junsu Kang. Depositing organization: University of Wisconsin, Madison. Publication: Advancing knock-in approaches for robust genome editing in zebrafish. Rodriguez-Parks A, Beezley EG, Manna S, Silaban I, Almutawa SI, Cao S, Ahmed H, Guyer M, Baker S, Richards MP, Kang J. Biol Open. 2026 Feb 2:bio.062472. doi: 10.1242/bio.062472. PubMed 41630603.
Backbone
  Vector backbone: pU6a:sgRNA#31
  Vector type: Mini-Golden
Growth in bacteria
  Bacterial resistance: Spectinomycin, 50 μg/mL
  Growth temperature: 37°C
  Growth strain: DH5alpha
  Copy number: Unknown
Gene/Insert
  Gene/Insert name: acry-mCherry
  Species: Synthetic
  Mutation: TCGC linker
  Cloning method: Restriction Enzyme; 5′ cloning site Unknown (unknown if destroyed); 3′ cloning site Unknown (unknown if destroyed)
Terms and licenses: Academic/Nonprofit Terms; Industry Terms: Not Available to Industry
How to cite: FRT-acrymCherry-FRT was a gift from Junsu Kang (Addgene plasmid # 241179 ; http://n2t.net/addgene:241179 ; RRID:Addgene_241179)
