[The description below was written by a language model from this plasmid's Addgene catalogue record and pLannotate feature annotations shown in this document.]
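Description:
FRT-acrymCherry-FRT is a 4,164 nt middle entry vector for the mini-Golden subcloning platform, a modular assembly system used in building knock-in constructs for genome editing in zebrafish. It is derived from the pU6a:sgRNA#31 backbone and is propagated in E. coli through a high-copy ColE1/pUC-type origin, with selection on spectinomycin provided by a complete aadA (SmR) gene. The feature table also shows several short leftovers of earlier cloning history: fragments of an RSF origin, lacI, lacZα, a gentamicin resistance gene and an integron Pc promoter. These are too small to be functional. rrnB T1 and T2 terminators lie upstream of the insert region.

The payload is a synthetic "acry-mCherry" marker cassette flanked by two minimal FRT sites in the same orientation. On the reverse strand, a full-length mCherry coding sequence is followed by an SV40 polyadenylation signal, with an adjacent scrap of SV40 large T sequence that commonly accompanies this polyA. Roughly 640 nt between the start of mCherry and the second FRT site is unannotated. This is where the "acry" regulatory element named in the catalogue entry would be expected to sit, presumably a crystallin-type promoter driving the reporter, although the record does not define the abbreviation or annotate this segment. Because the minimal FRT sites support FLP-mediated excision, the fluorescent marker could be used to identify carriers of an assembled transgene or knock-in allele and then removed by FLP recombinase. The catalogue also notes a TCGC linker, plausibly a defined overhang for ordered assembly with other modules, but the cloning sites themselves are not recorded.
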