Features (pLannotate 1.2.2; 14 found; start..end, strand, type, name):
      5..32      +  rep_origin     RSF ori (fragment): Plasmids containing the RSF 1030 origin of replication can be propagated in E. coli cells that contain additional plasmids with compatible origins.
     34..126     +  CDS            lacI (fragment): lac repressor; lacI; The lac repressor binds to the lac operator to inhibit transcription in E. coli. This inhibition can be relieved by adding lactose or isopropyl-β-D-thiogalactopyranoside (IPTG).
    181..208     -  terminator     rrnB T2 terminator: transcription terminator T2 from the E. coli rrnB gene
    340..383     +  terminator     rrnB T1 terminator: Escherichia coli rrnB; transcription terminator T1 from the E. coli rrnB gene
    430..466     -  CDS            lacZα (fragment): LacZα fragment of β-galactosidase; lacZ fragment
    503..536     +  protein_bind   FRT (minimal): supports FLP-mediated excision but not integration (Turan and Bode, 2011) FLP recombinase from the Saccharomyces cerevisiae 2μ plasmid
    537..658     -  polyA_signal   SV40 poly(A) signal: SV40 polyadenylation signal
    681..764     -  CDS            large T antigen (fragment): large T antigen from SV40 (simian virus 40)
    784..1491    -  CDS            mCherry: mCherry is a basic (constitutively fluorescent) red fluorescent protein published in 2004, derived from Discosoma sp.. It is reported to be a very rapidly-maturing monomer with low acid sensitivity.
   2133..2166    +  protein_bind   FRT (minimal): supports FLP-mediated excision but not integration (Turan and Bode, 2011) FLP recombinase from the Saccharomyces cerevisiae 2μ plasmid
   2281..2304    +  promoter       Pc promoter (fragment): intI1 (promoter lies within the coding sequence); class 1 integron promoter
   2480..2536    +  CDS            GmR (fragment): gentamycin acetyltransferase; aacC1; confers resistance to gentamycin
   2543..3334    +  CDS            SmR: aminoglycoside adenylyltransferase (Murphy, 1985); aadA; confers resistance to spectinomycin and streptomycin
   3427..4015    +  rep_origin     ori: high-copy-number ColE1/pMB1/pBR322/pUC origin of replication
>Addgene plasmid #241179 | FRT-acrymCherry-FRT | addgene full sequence | sequence record 482012 | Addgene NGS Result
GCGCAGCGAGTCAGTGAGCGAGGAAGCGGAAGAGCGCCCAATACGCAAACCGCCTCTCCCCGCGCGTTGG
CCGATTCATTAATGCAGCTGGCACGACAGGTTTCCCGACTGGAAAGCGGGCAGTGAGCGCAACGCAATTA
ATACGCGTACCGCTAGCCAGGAAGAGTTTGTAGAAACGCAAAAAGGCCATCCGTCAGGATGGCCTTCTGC
TTAGTTTGATGCCTGGCAGTTTATGGCGGGCGTCCTGCCCGCCACCCTCCGGGCCGTTGCTTCACAACGT
TCAAATCCGCTCCCGGCGGATTTGTCCTACTCAGGAGAGCGTTCACCGACAAACAACAGATAAAACGAAA
GGCCCAGTCTTCCGACTGAGCCTTTCGTTTTATTTGATGCCTGGCAGTTCCCTACTCTCGCGTTAACGCT
AGCATGGATGTTTTCCCAGTCACGACGTTGTAAAACGACGGCCAGTCTTAAGCTCGGGCCCGGTCTCTTC
GCCGATATCGATGAAGTTCCTATTCTCTAGAAAGTATAGGAACTTCTAAGATACATTGATGAGTTTGGAC
AAACCACAACTAGAATGCAGTGAAAAAAATGCTTTATTTGTGAAATTTGTGATGCTATTGCTTTATTTGT
AACCATTATAAGCTGCAATAAACAAGTTAACAACAACAATTGCATTCATTTTATGTTTCAGGTTCAGGGG
GAGGTGTGGGAGGTTTTTTAAAGCAAGTAAAACCTCTACAAATGTGGTATGGCTGATTATGATCTAGAGT
CGCGGCCGCTTTACTTGTACAGCTCGTCCATGCCGCCGGTGGAGTGGTGGCCCTCGGCGCGCTCGTACTG
TTCCACGATGGTGTAGTCCTCGTTGTGGGAGGTGATGTCCAGCTTGATGTTGACGTTGTAGGCGCCGGGC
AGCTGCACGGGCTTCTTGGCCTTGTAGGTGGTCTTGACCTCGGCGTCGTAGTGGCCGCCGTCCTTCAGCT
TCAGCCTCTGCTTGATCTCGCCCTTCAGGGCGCCGTCCTCGGGGTACATCCGCTCGGAGGAGGCCTCCCA
GCCCATGGTCTTCTTCTGCATTACGGGGCCGTCGGAGGGGAAGTTGGTGCCGCGCAGCTTCACCTTGTAG
ATGAACTCGCCGTCCTGCAGGGAGGAGTCCTGGGTCACGGTCACCACGCCGCCGTCCTCGAAGTTCATCA
CGCGCTCCCACTTGAAGCCCTCGGGGAAGGACAGCTTCAAGTAGTCGGGGATGTCGGCGGGGTGCTTCAC
GTAGGCCTTGGAGCCGTACATGAACTGAGGGGACAGGATGTCCCAGGCGAAGGGCAGGGGGCCGCCCTTG
GTCACCTTCAGCTTGGCGGTCTGGGTGCCCTCGTAGGGGCGGCCCTCGCCCTCGCCCTCGATCTCGAACT
CGTGGCCGTTCACGGAGCCCTCCATGTGCACCTTGAAGCGCATGAACTCCTTGATGATGGCCATGTTGTC
ATCCTCGCCCTTGCTCACCATGGTGGCGACCGGTAATGTCAGACCTGGTAACTCCTTACTGTAACTTATT
GCACCTGATGAACAAAAGATGTGAACTGAACGCAAGTAGGAGGCTAATAGAGGCTAGTACAGTACAAAGA
TCCCCAAATGATGTGTGCCGGCCTTAGTGGAGGCAGACCCCTGGTTATATACCTGTGCTGCAGAAAGAGG
GGCTTACAAATGGATCTCTCTGGAATGGCATTATCTCATGGTGGGAACAGTGTTGTCAGCAGAATCAGCG
GGGTGGACTCTGACCTGAGAATGACAGTCTAGCACTGAATGGCTCAGACAATACTCTTGTGGCCAACTAT
CACCGGAAAATAAGTGCCTGCCAAAACAAACCAGACCAGATGAAGCTACATGGCTGTAGAACGTCAGTAT
TTAATGTGTTGTGGCCACTTGGTTCACCAGATTTAAGAGCTAATTTTTTTAAATATCACAGATAATCAAT
CGCTTTTTTTTTTCTTGACTGAAAAGCTTAGACTGGAAAATTCTTTGAAAAAGTTTGCACTACAGAAAAT
AAATACATAACATCCTGCACTGAATGCACACTATTAATAGAAAAGAGAGCATTATTGTAGGAAATGTATT
GTATATGTACATTCTGTGCATTTCACAATTTTGAAGTTCCTATTCTCTAGAAAGTATAGGAACTTCGGAT
CCCTCAAGAGACCTCTAGACCAGCCAGGACAGAAATGCCTCGACTTCGCTGCTACCCAAGGTTGCCGGGT
GACGCACACCGTGGAAACGGATGAAGGCACGAACCCAGTGGACATAAGCCTGTTCGGTTCGTAAGCTGTA
ATGCAAGTAGCGTATGCGCTCACGCAACTGGTCCAGAACCTTGACCGAACGCAGCGGTGGTAACGGCGCA
GTGGCGGTTTTCATGGCTTGTTATGACTGTTTTTTTGGGGTACAGTCTATGCCTCGGGCATCCAAGCAGC
AAGCGCGTTACGCCGTGGGTCGATGTTTGATGTTATGGAGCAGCAACGATGTTACGCAGCAGGGCAGTCG
CCCTAAAACAAAGTTAAACATTATGAGGGAAGCGGTGATCGCCGAAGTATCGACTCAACTATCAGAGGTA
GTTGGCGTCATCGAGCGCCATCTCGAACCGACGTTGCTGGCCGTACATTTGTACGGCTCCGCAGTGGATG
GCGGCCTGAAGCCACACAGTGATATTGATTTGCTGGTTACGGTGACCGTAAGGCTTGATGAAACAACGCG
GCGAGCTTTGATCAACGACCTTTTGGAAACTTCGGCTTCCCCTGGAGAGAGCGAGATTCTCCGCGCTGTA
GAAGTCACCATTGTTGTGCACGACGACATCATTCCGTGGCGTTATCCAGCTAAGCGCGAACTGCAATTTG
GAGAATGGCAGCGCAATGACATTCTTGCAGGTATCTTCGAGCCAGCCACGATCGACATTGATCTGGCTAT
CTTGCTGACAAAAGCAAGAGAACATAGCGTTGCCTTGGTAGGTCCAGCGGCGGAGGAACTCTTTGATCCG
GTTCCTGAACAGGATCTATTTGAGGCGCTAAATGAAACCTTAACGCTATGGAACTCGCCGCCCGACTGGG
CTGGCGATGAGCGAAATGTAGTGCTTACGTTGTCCCGCATTTGGTACAGCGCAGTAACCGGCAAAATCGC
GCCGAAGGATGTCGCTGCCGACTGGGCAATGGAGCGCCTGCCGGCCCAGTATCAGCCCGTCATACTTGAA
GCTAGACAGGCTTATCTTGGACAAGAAGAAGATCGCTTGGCCTCGCGCGCAGATCAGTTGGAAGAATTTG
TCCACTACGTGAAAGGCGAGATCACCAAGGTAGTCGGCAAATAACCCTCGAGCCACCCATGACCAAAATC
CCTTAACGTGAGTTACGCGTCGTTCCACTGAGCGTCAGACCCCGTAGAAAAGATCAAAGGATCTTCTTGA
GATCCTTTTTTTCTGCGCGTAATCTGCTGCTTGCAAACAAAAAAACCACCGCTACCAGCGGTGGTTTGTT
TGCCGGATCAAGAGCTACCAACTCTTTTTCCGAAGGTAACTGGCTTCAGCAGAGCGCAGATACCAAATAC
TGTTCTTCTAGTGTAGCCGTAGTTAGGCCACCACTTCAAGAACTCTGTAGCACCGCCTACATACCTCGCT
CTGCTAATCCTGTTACCAGTGGCTGCTGCCAGTGGCGATAAGTCGTGTCTTACCGGGTTGGACTCAAGAC
GATAGTTACCGGATAAGGCGCAGCGGTCGGGCTGAACGGGGGGTTCGTGCACACAGCCCAGCTTGGAGCG
AACGACCTACACCGAACTGAGATACCTACAGCGTGAGCTATGAGAAAGCGCCACGCTTCCCGAAGGGAGA
AAGGCGGACAGGTATCCGGTAAGCGGCAGGGTCGGAACAGGAGAGCGCACGAGGGAGCTTCCAGGGGGAA
ACGCCTGGTATCTTTATAGTCCTGTCGGGTTTCGCCACCTCTGACTTGAGCGTCGATTTTTGTGATGCTC
GTCAGGGGGGCGGAGCCTATGGAAAAACGCCAGCAACGCGGCCTTTTTACGGTTCCTGGCCTTTTGCTGG
CCTTTTGCTCACATGTTCTTTCCTGCGTTATCCCCTGATTCTGTGGATAACCGTATTACCGCCTTTGAGT
GAGCTGATACCGCTCGCCGCAGCCGAACGACCGA
